>Addgene plasmid #84093 | pFGC5941-PacI-ath-STTM168 | addgene full sequence | sequence record 167206 | Addgene NGS Result
CGGGAAACCTCCTCGGATTCCATTGCCCAGCTATCTGTCACCTCATCGAAAGGACAGTAGAAAAGGAAGG
TGGCTCCTACAAATGCCATCATTGCGATAAAGGAAAGGCTATCATTCAAGATGCCTCTGCCGACAGTGGT
CCCAAAGATGGACCCCCACCCACGAGGAGCATCGTGGAAAAAGAAGACGTTCCAACCACGTCTTCAAAGC
AAGTGGATTGATGTGACATCTCCACTGACATAAGGGATGACGCACAACCCCACTAACCTTCGCAAGACCC
TTCCTCTATATAAGGAAGTTCATTTCATTTGGAGAGGACAGCCCAAGCTTTTCCCGATCTGCTACACCAA
GCGAGTTGTTGTTGTTATGGTCTAATTTTGGTCTAAAGAAGAAGAATTTCCCGATCTGCTACACCAAGCG
AGAATTCGGTACGCTGAAATCACCAGTCTCTCTCTACAAATCTATCTCTCTCTATTTTCTCCATAAATAA
TGTGTGAGTAGTTTCCCGATAAGGGAAATTAGGGTTCTTATAGGGTTTCGCTCATGTGTTGAGCATATAA
GAAACCCTTAGTATGTATTTGTATTTGTAAAATACTTCTATCAATAAAATTTCTAATTCCTAAAACCAAA
ATCCAGTACTAAAATCCGGATCTCCTAAAGTCCCTATAGATCTTTGTCGTGAATATAAACCAGACACGAG
ACGACTAGACCTGGAGCCCAGACGCCGTTCGAAGCTAGAAGTACCGCTTAGGCAGGAGGCCGTTAGGGAA
AAGATGCTAAGGCAGGGTTGGTTACGTTGACTCCCCCGTAGGTTTGGTTTAAATATGATGAAGTGGACGG
AAGGAAGGAGGAAGACAAGGAAGGATAAGGTTGCAGGCCCTGTGCAAGGTAAGAAGATGGGAATTTGATA
GAGGTACGCTACTATACTTATACTATACGCTAAGGGAATGATTGTATTTATACCCTATACCCCCTAGTAA
CCCCTTATCAATTTAAGAAATAATCCGCATAAGCCCCCGCTTAAAAATTGGTATCAGAGCCATGAATAGG
TCTATGACCAAAACTCAAGAGGATAAAACCTCACCAAAATACGAAAGGGTCCTTAACTCTAAAGATAAAA
GATCTTTCAAGATCAAAACTAGTTCCCTCACACCGGTGACGGGGATCGCATGCGACCTCTAGACCATCAC
ATTGGAGCTTCAGCTGCTCGAGTTCTATAGTGTCACCTAAATCGTATGTGTATGATACATAAGGTTATGT
ATTAATTGTAGCCGCGTTCTTACGTCGACGTACCAATTACGCCCCGCCCTGTCACTCATCGCAGTACTGT
TGTAATTCATTAAGCATTCTGCCGACATGGAAGCCATCACAAACGGCATGATGAACCTGAATCGCCAGCG
GCATCAGCACCTTGTCGCCTTGCGTATAATATTTGCCCATGGTGAAAACGGGGGCGAAGAAGTTGTCCAT
ATTGGCCACGTTTAAATCAAAACTGGTGAAACTCACCCAGGGATTGGCTGAGACGAAAAACATATTCTCA
ATAAACCCTTTAGGGAAATAGGCCAGGTTTTCACCGTAACACGCCACATCTTGCGAATATATGTGTAGAA
ACTGCCGGAAATCGTCGTGGTATTCACTCCAGAGCGATGAAAACGTTTCAGTTTGCTCATGGAAAACGGT
GTAACAAGGGTGAACACTATCCCATATTACCAGCTCACCGTCTTTCATTGCCATACGGAACTCCGGATGA
GCATTCATCAGGCGGGCAAGAATGTGAATAAAGGCCGGATAAAACTTGTGCTTATTTTTCTTTACGGTCT
TTAAAAAGGCCGTAATATCCAGCCGAACGGTCTGGTTATAGGTACATTGAGCAACTGACTGAAATGCCTC
AAAATGTTCTTTACGATGCCATTGGGATATATCAACGGTGGTATATCCAGTGATTTCTTTCTCCATTTTA
GCTTCCTTAGCCCCTGAAAATCTCGATGACTCATTAAAGCTTATCGATGATAAGCTGTCAAACATGAGAA
TTTAGCCCGCCTAATGAGCGGGCTTTTTGTTGTGATCCGCGTTGCTGGCGTTTTTCCATAGGCTCCGCCC
CCCTGACGAGCATCACAAAAATCGACGCTCAAGTCAGAGGTGGCGAAACCCGACAGGACTATAAAGATAC
CAGGCGTTTCCCCCCTGGAAGCTCCCTCGTGCGCTCTCCTGTTCCGACCCTGCCGCTTACCGGATACCTG
TCCGCCTTTCTTAATTAACTCTCTAGACTCACCTAGGATCCATGAATTCTGAGATTTTTCAAATCAGTGC
GCAAGACGTGACGTAAGTATCCGAGTCAGTTTTTATTTTTCTACTAATTTGGTCGTTTATTTCGGCGTGT
AGGACATGGCAACCGGGCCTGAATTTCGCGGGTATTCTGTTTCTATTCCAACTTTTTCTTGATCCGCAGC
CATTAACGACTTTTGAATAGATACGCTGACACGCCAAGCCTCGCTAGTCAAAAGTGTACCAAACAACGCT
TTACAGCAAGAACGGAATGCGCGTGACGCTCGCGGTGACGCCATTTCGCCTTTTCAGAAATGGATAAATA
GCCTTGCTTCCTATTATATCTTCCCAAATTACCAATACATTACACTAGCATCTGAATTTCATAACCAATC
TCGATACACCAAATCGAATCGATGAGCCCAGAACGACGCCCGGCCGACATCCGCCGTGCCACCGAGGCGG
ACATGCCGGCGGTCTGCACCATCGTCAACCACTACATCGAGACAAGCACGGTCAACTTCCGTACCGAGCC
GCAGGAACCGCAGGAGTGGACGGACGACCTCGTCCGTCTGCGGGAGCGCTATCCCTGGCTCGTCGCCGAG
GTGGACGGCGAGGTCGCCGGCATCGCCTACGCGGGCCCCTGGAAGGCACGCAACGCCTACGACTGGACGG
CCGAGTCGACCGTGTACGTCTCCCCCCGCCACCAGCGGACGGGACTGGGCTCCACGCTCTACACCCACCT
GCTGAAGTCCCTGGAGGCACAGGGCTTCAAGAGCGTGGTCGCTGTCATCGGGCTGCCCAACGACCCGAGC
GTGCGCATGCACGAGGCGCTCGGATATGCCCCCCGCGGCATGCTGCGGGCGGCCGGCTTCAAGCACGGGA
ACTGGCATGACGTGGGTTTCTGGCAGCTGGACTTCAGCCTGCCGGTACCGCCCCGTCCGGTCCTGCCCGT
CACCGAGATTTGACTGCAGAATCTTGGACTCCCATGTTGGCAAAGGCAACCAAACAAACAATGAATGATC
CGCTCCTGCATATGGGGCGGTTTGAGTATTTCAACTGCCATTTGGGCTGAATTGAAGACATGCTCCTGTC
AGAAATTCCGTGATCTTACTCAATATTCAGTAATCTCGGCCAATATCCTAAATGTGCGTGGCTTTATCTG
TCTTTGTATTGTTTCATCAATTCATGTAACGTTTGCTTTTCTTATGAATTTTCAAATAAATTATCAGATC
CGAGCTCGAATTAATTCGGCGTTAATTCAGTACATTAAAAACGTCCGCAATGTGTTATTAAGTTGTCTAA
GCGTCAATTTGTTTACACCACAATATATCCTGCCACCAGCCAGCCAACAGCTCCCCGACCGGCAGCTCGG
CACAAAATCACCACTCGATACAGGCAGCCCATCAGTCCGGGACGGCGTCAGCGGGAGAGCCGTTGTAAGG
CGGCAGACTTTGCTCATGTTACCGATGCTATTCGGAAGAACGGCAACTAAGCTGCCGGGTTTGAAACACG
GATGATCTCGCGGAGGGTAGCATGTTGATTGTAACGATGACAGAGCGTTGCTGCCTGTGATCACCGCGGT
TTCAAAATCGGCTCCGTCGATACTATGTTATACGCCAACTTTGAAAACAACTTTGAAAAAGCTGTTTTCT
GGTATTTAAGGTTTTAGAATGCAAGGAACAGTGAATTGGAGTTCGTCTTGTTATAATTAGCTTCTTGGGG
TATCTTTAAATACTGTAGAAAAGAGGAAGGAAATAATAAATGGCTAAAATGAGAATATCACCGGAATTGA
AAAAACTGATCGAAAAATACCGCTGCGTAAAAGATACGGAAGGAATGTCTCCTGCTAAGGTATATAAGCT
GGTGGGAGAAAATGAAAACCTATATTTAAAAATGACGGACAGCCGGTATAAAGGGACCACCTATGATGTG
GAACGGGAAAAGGACATGATGCTATGGCTGGAAGGAAAGCTGCCTGTTCCAAAGGTCCTGCACTTTGAAC
GGCATGATGGCTGGAGCAATCTGCTCATGAGTGAGGCCGATGGCGTCCTTTGCTCGGAAGAGTATGAAGA
TGAACAAAGCCCTGAAAAGATTATCGAGCTGTATGCGGAGTGCATCAGGCTCTTTCACTCCATCGACATA
TCGGATTGTCCCTATACGAATAGCTTAGACAGCCGCTTAGCCGAATTGGATTACTTACTGAATAACGATC
TGGCCGATGTGGATTGCGAAAACTGGGAAGAAGACACTCCATTTAAAGATCCGCGCGAGCTGTATGATTT
TTTAAAGACGGAAAAGCCCGAAGAGGAACTTGTCTTTTCCCACGGCGACCTGGGAGACAGCAACATCTTT
GTGAAAGATGGCAAAGTAAGTGGCTTTATTGATCTTGGGAGAAGCGGCAGGGCGGACAAGTGGTATGACA
TTGCCTTCTGCGTCCGGTCGATCAGGGAGGATATCGGGGAAGAACAGTATGTCGAGCTATTTTTTGACTT
ACTGGGGATCAAGCCTGATTGGGAGAAAATAAAATATTATATTTTACTGGATGAATTGTTTTAGTACCTA
GAATGCATGACCAAAATCCCTTAACGTGAGTTTTCGTTCCACTGAGCGTCAGACCCCGTAGAAAAGATCA
AAGGATCTTCTTGAGATCCTTTTTTTCTGCGCGTAATCTGCTGCTTGCAAACAAAAAAACCACCGCTACC
AGCGGTGGTTTGTTTGCCGGATCAAGAGCTACCAACTCTTTTTCCGAAGGTAACTGGCTTCAGCAGAGCG
CAGATACCAAATACTGTCCTTCTAGTGTAGCCGTAGTTAGGCCACCACTTCAAGAACTCTGTAGCACCGC
CTACATACCTCGCTCTGCTAATCCTGTTACCAGTGGCTGCTGCCAGTGGCGATAAGTCGTGTCTTACCGG
GTTGGACTCAAGACGATAGTTACCGGATAAGGCGCAGCGGTCGGGCTGAACGGGGGGTTCGTGCACACAG
CCCAGCTTGGAGCGAACGACCTACACCGAACTGAGATACCTACAGCGTGAGCTATGAGAAAGCGCCACGC
TTCCCGAAGGGAGAAAGGCGGACAGGTATCCGGTAAGCGGCAGGGTCGGAACAGGAGAGCGCACGAGGGA
GCTTCCAGGGGGAAACGCCTGGTATCTTTATAGTCCTGTCGGGTTTCGCCACCTCTGACTTGAGCGTCGA
TTTTTGTGATGCTCGTCAGGGGGGCGGAGCCTATGGAAAAACGCCAGCAACGCGGCCTTTTTACGGTTCC
TGGCCTTTTGCTGGCCTTTTGCTCACATGTTCTTTCCTGCGTTATCCCCTGATTCTGTGGATAACCGTAT
TACCGCCTTTGAGTGAGCTGATACCGCTCGCCGCAGCCGAACGACCGAGCGCAGCGAGTCAGTGAGCGAG
GAAGCGGAAGAGCGCCTGATGCGGTATTTTCTCCTTACGCATCTGTGCGGTATTTCACACCGCATATGGT
GCACTCTCAGTACAATCTGCTCTGATGCCGCATAGTTAAGCCAGTATACACTCCGCTATCGCTACGTGAC
TGGGTCATGGCTGCGCCCCGACACCCGCCAACACCCGCTGACGCGCCCTGACGGGCTTGTCTGCTCCCGG
CATCCGCTTACAGACAAGCTGTGACCGTCTCCGGGAGCTGCATGTGTCAGAGGTTTTCACCGTCATCACC
GAAACGCGCGAGGCAGGGTGCCTTGATGTGGGCGCCGGCGGTCGAGTGGCGACGGCGCGGCTTGTCCGCG
CCCTGGTAGATTGCCTGGCCGTAGGCCAGCCATTTTTGAGCGGCCAGCGGCCGCGATAGGCCGACGCGAA
GCGGCGGGGCGTAGGGAGCGCAGCGACCGAAGGGTAGGCGCTTTTTGCAGCTCTTCGGCTGTGCGCTGGC
CAGACAGTTATGCACAGGCCAGGCGGGTTTTAAGAGTTTTAATAAGTTTTAAAGAGTTTTAGGCGGAAAA
ATCGCCTTTTTTCTCTTTTATATCAGTCACTTACATGTGTGACCGGTTCCCAATGTACGGCTTTGGGTTC
CCAATGTACGGGTTCCGGTTCCCAATGTACGGCTTTGGGTTCCCAATGTACGTGCTATCCACAGGAAAGA
GACCTTTTCGACCTTTTTCCCCTGCTAGGGCAATTTGCCCTAGCATCTGCTCCGTACATTAGGAACCGGC
GGATGCTTCGCCCTCGATCAGGTTGCGGTAGCGCATGACTAGGATCGGGCCAGCCTGCCCCGCCTCCTCC
TTCAAATCGTACTCCGGCAGGTCATTTGACCCGATCAGCTTGCGCACGGTGAAACAGAACTTCTTGAACT
CTCCGGCGCTGCCACTGCGTTCGTAGATCGTCTTGAACAACCATCTGGCTTCTGCCTTGCCTGCGGCGCG
GCGTGCCAGGCGGTAGAGAAAACGGCCGATGCCGGGATCGATCAAAAAGTAATCGGGGTGAACCGTCAGC
ACGTCCGGGTTCTTGCCTTCTGTGATCTCGCGGTACATCCAATCAGCTAGCTCGATCTCGATGTACTCCG
GCCGCCCGGTTTCGCTCTTTACGATCTTGTAGCGGCTAATCAAGGCTTCACCCTCGGATACCGTCACCAG
GCGGCCGTTCTTGGCCTTCTTCGTACGCTGCATGGCAACGTGCGTGGTGTTTAACCGAATGCAGGTTTCT
ACCAGGTCGTCTTTCTGCTTTCCGCCATCGGCTCGCCGGCAGAACTTGAGTACGTCCGCAACGTGTGGAC
GGAACACGCGGCCGGGCTTGTCTCCCTTCCCTTCCCGGTATCGGTTCATGGATTCGGTTAGATGGGAAAC
CGCCATCAGTACCAGGTCGTAATCCCACACACTGGCCATGCCGGCCGGCCCTGCGGAAACCTCTACGTGC
CCGTCTGGAAGCTCGTAGCGGATCACCTCGCCAGCTCGTCGGTCACGCTTCGACAGACGGAAAACGGCCA
CGTCCATGATGCTGCGACTATCGCGGGTGCCCACGTCATAGAGCATCGGAACGAAAAAATCTGGTTGCTC
GTCGCCCTTGGGCGGCTTCCTAATCGACGGCGCACCGGCTGCCGGCGGTTGCCGGGATTCTTTGCGGATT
CGATCAGCGGCCGCTTGCCACGATTCACCGGGGCGTGCTTCTGCCTCGATGCGTTGCCGCTGGGCGGCCT
GCGCGGCCTTCAACTTCTCCACCAGGTCATCACCCAGCGCCGCGCCGATTTGTACCGGGCCGGATGGTTT
GCGACCGCTCACGCCGATTCCTCGGGCTTGGGGGTTCCAGTGCCATTGCAGGGCCGGCAGGCAACCCAGC
CGCTTACGCCTGGCCAACCGCCCGTTCCTCCACACATGGGGCATTCCACGGCGTCGGTGCCTGGTTGTTC
TTGATTTTCCATGCCGCCTCCTTTAGCCGCTAAAATTCATCTACTCATTTATTCATTTGCTCATTTACTC
TGGTAGCTGCGCGATGTATTCAGATAGCAGCTCGGTAATGGTCTTGCCTTGGCGTACCGCGTACATCTTC
AGCTTGGTGTGATCCTCCGCCGGCAACTGAAAGTTGACCCGCTTCATGGCTGGCGTGTCTGCCAGGCTGG
CCAACGTTGCAGCCTTGCTGCTGCGTGCGCTCGGACGGCCGGCACTTAGCGTGTTTGTGCTTTTGCTCAT
TTTCTCTTTACCTCATTAACTCAAATGAGTTTTGATTTAATTTCAGCGGCCAGCGCCTGGACCTCGCGGG
CAGCGTCGCCCTCGGGTTCTGATTCAAGAACGGTTGTGCCGGCGGCGGCAGTGCCTGGGTAGCTCACGCG
CTGCGTGATACGGGACTCAAGAATGGGCAGCTCGTACCCGGCCAGCGCCTCGGCAACCTCACCGCCGATG
CGCGTGCCTTTGATCGCCCGCGACACGACAAAGGCCGCTTGTAGCCTTCCATCCGTGACCTCAATGCGCT
GCTTAACCAGCTCCACCAGGTCGGCGGTGGCCCATATGTCGTAAGGGCTTGGCTGCACCGGAATCAGCAC
GAAGTCGGCTGCCTTGATCGCGGACACAGCCAAGTCCGCCGCCTGGGGCGCTCCGTCGATCACTACGAAG
TCGCGCCGGCCGATGGCCTTCACGTCGCGGTCAATCGTCGGGCGGTCGATGCCGACAACGGTTAGCGGTT
GATCTTCCCGCACGGCCGCCCAATCGCGGGCACTGCCCTGGGGATCGGAATCGACTAACAGAACATCGGC
CCCGGCGAGTTGCAGGGCGCGGGCTAGATGGGTTGCGATGGTCGTCTTGCCTGACCCGCCTTTCTGGTTA
AGTACAGCGATAACCTTCATGCGTTCCCCTTGCGTATTTGTTTATTTACTCATCGCATCATATACGCAGC
GACCGCATGACGCAAGCTGTTTTACTCAAATACACATCACCTTTTTAGACGGCGGCGCTCGGTTTCTTCA
GCGGCCAAGCTGGCCGGCCAGGCCGCCAGCTTGGCATCAGACAAACCGGCCAGGATTTCATGCAGCCGCA
CGGTTGAGACGTGCGCGGGCGGCTCGAACACGTACCCGGCCGCGATCATCTCCGCCTCGATCTCTTCGGT
AATGAAAAACGGTTCGTCCTGGCCGTCCTGGTGCGGTTTCATGCTTGTTCCTCTTGGCGTTCATTCTCGG
CGGCCGCCAGGGCGTCGGCCTCGGTCAATGCGTCCTCACGGAAGGCACCGCGCCGCCTGGCCTCGGTGGG
CGTCACTTCCTCGCTGCGCTCAAGTGCGCGGTACAGGGTCGAGCGATGCACGCCAAGCAGTGCAGCCGCC
TCTTTCACGGTGCGGCCTTCCTGGTCGATCAGCTCGCGGGCGTGCGCGATCTGTGCCGGGGTGAGGGTAG
GGCGGGGGCCAAACTTCACGCCTCGGGCCTTGGCGGCCTCGCGCCCGCTCCGGGTGCGGTCGATGATTAG
GGAACGCTCGAACTCGGCAATGCCGGCGAACACGGTCAACACCATGCGGCCGGCCGGCGTGGTGGTGTCG
GCCCACGGCTCTGCCAGGCTACGCAGGCCCGCGCCGGCCTCCTGGATGCGCTCGGCAATGTCCAGTAGGT
CGCGGGTGCTGCGGGCCAGGCGGTCTAGCCTGGTCACTGTCACAACGTCGCCAGGGCGTAGGTGGTCAAG
CATCCTGGCCAGCTCCGGGCGGTCGCGCCTGGTGCCGGTGATCTTCTCGGAAAACAGCTTGGTGCAGCCG
GCCGCGTGCAGTTCGGCCCGTTGGTTGGTCAAGTCCTGGTCGTCGGTGCTGACGCGGGCATAGCCCAGCA
GGCCAGCGGCGGCGCTCTTGTTCATGGCGTAATGTCTCCGGTTCTAGTCGCAAGTATTCTACTTTATGCG
ACTAAAACACGCGACAAGAAAACGCCAGGAAAAGGGCAGGGCGGCAGCCTGTCGCGTAACTTAGGACTTG
TGCGACATGTCGTTTTCAGAAGACGGCTGCACTGAACGTCAGAAGCCGACTGCACTATAGCAGCGGAGGG
GTTGGATCAAAGTACTTTGATCCCGAGGGGAACCCTGTGGTTGGCATGCACATACAAATGGACGAACGGA
TAAACCTTTTCACGCCCTTTTAAATATCCGATTATTCTAATAAACGCTCTTTTCTCTTAGGTTTACCCGC
CAATATATCCTGTCAAACACTGATAGTTTAAACTGAAGGCGGGAAACGACAATCTGATCCAAGCTCAAGC
TGCTCTAGCATTCGCCATTCAGGCTGCGCAACTGTTGGGAAGGGCGATCGGTGCGGGCCTCTTCGCTATT
ACGCCAGCTGGCGAAAGGGGGATGTGCTGCAAGGCGATTAAGTTGGGTAACGCCAGGGTTTTCCCAGTCA
CGACGTTGTAAAACGACGGCCAGTGCCAAGCTTGCATGCCTGCAGGTCCTGCTGAGCCTCGACATGTTGT
CGCAAAATTCGCCCTGGACCCGCCCAACGATTTGTCGTCACTGTCAAGGTTTGACCTGCACTTCATTTGG
GGCCCACATACACCAAAAAAATGCTGCATAATTCTCGGGGCAGCAAGTCGGTTACCCGGCCGCCGTGCTG
GACCGGGTTGAATGGTGCCCGTAACTTTCGGTAGAGCGGACGGCCAATACTCAACTTCAAGGAATCTCAC
CCATGCGCGCCGGCGGGGAACCGGAGTTCCCTTCAGTGAGCGTTATTAGTTCGCCGCTCGGTGTGTCGTA
GATACTAGCCCCTGGGGCACTTTTGAAATTTGAATAAGATTTATGTAATCAGTCTTTTAGGTTTGACCGG
TTCTGCCGCTTTTTTTAAAATTGGATTTGTAATAATAAAACGCAATTGTTTGTTATTGTGGCGCTCTATC
ATAGATGTCGCTATAAACCTATTCAGCACAATATATTGTTTTCATTTTAATATTGTACATATAAGTAGTA
GGGTACAATCAGTAAATTGAACGGAGAATATTATTCATAAAAATACGATAGTAACGGGTGATATATTCAT
TAGAATGAACCGAAACCGGCGGTAAGGATCTGAGCTACACATGCTCAGGTTTTTTACAACGTGCACAACA
GAATTGAAAGCAAATATCATGCGATCATAGGCGTCTCGCATATCTCATTAAAGCAGGACTCTAGGGACTA
GTCCCGGGTCTTAATTAAGTTTGCAAGCAGCAGATTACGCGCAGAAAAAAAGGATCTCAAGGAGATCCTT
TGGATCACAAAAAAAAAGCCCGCTCATTAGGCGGGTTAAATTCCCGGGTACTGCAGCCGATTCATTAATG
CAGGCTAACCTGGCTTATCGAAATTAATACGACTCACTATAGGGAGACCGGCAGATCTGATCCCTACTTC
AAAAATGTCAAAGATACAGTCTCAGAAGACCAAAGGGCTATTGAGACTTTTCAACAAAGGGTAATTTCGG
GAAACCTCCTCGGATTCCATTGCCCAGCTATCTGTCACTTCATCGAAAGGACAGTGGAAAAGGAAGGTGA
CTCCTACAAATGCCATCATTGCGATAAAGGAAAGGCTATCATTCAAGATGCCTCTGCCGACAGTGGTCCC
AAAGATGGACCCCCACCCACGAGGAGCATCGTGGGAAAAGAAGACGTTCCAACCACGTCTTCAAAGCAAG
TGGATTGATGTGACATCTCCACTGACGTAAGGGATGACGCACAATCCCACCCCTACTCCAAAAATGTCAA
AGATACCGTCTCAGAAGACCAAAGGGCTATTGGGACTTTTCAACAAAGGGTAATTT
Features (pLannotate 1.2.2; 26 found; start..end, strand, type, name):
    272..318     +  promoter       minimal CaMV 35S promoter: minimal 35S promoter from cauliflower mosaic virus
    476..652     +  polyA_signal   CaMV poly(A) signal: cauliflower mosaic virus polyadenylation signal
   1214..1232    -  promoter       SP6 promoter: promoter for bacteriophage SP6 RNA polymerase
   1297..1956    -  CDS            CmR: chloramphenicol acetyltransferase; cat; confers resistance to chloramphenicol
   1993..2021    -  promoter       tet promoter: E. coli promoter for tetracycline efflux protein gene
   2083..2251    -  rep_origin     ori (fragment): high-copy-number ColE1/pMB1/pBR322/pUC origin of replication
   2296..2676    +  promoter       MAS promoter: mannopine synthase promoter (Velten et al., 1984)
   2682..3230    +  CDS            bar: PAT_STRHY - Experimental evidence at protein level: Swiss-Prot protein existence level 1. Inactivates phosphinothricin (PPT) by transfer of an acetyl group from acetyl CoA. Can also acetylate demethylphosphinothricin but not PTT or glutamate. This enzyme is an effector of phosphinothricin tripeptide (PTT or bialaphos) resistance. From Streptomyces hygroscopicus. Introduced by genetic manipulation and expressed in glufosinate-tolerant maize by Dekalb Genetics.
   3243..3495    +  terminator     MAS terminator: mannopine synthase terminator
   3581..3605    -  misc_feature   LB T-DNA repeat: left border repeat from nopaline C58 T-DNA
   4030..4824    +  CDS            KanR: aminoglycoside phosphotransferase; aphA-3; confers resistance to kanamycin
   4911..5499    +  rep_origin     ori: high-copy-number ColE1/pMB1/pBR322/pUC origin of replication
   5685..5825    -  misc_feature   bom: basis of mobility region from pBR322
   5927..5966    -  CDS            rop (fragment): Rop protein, which maintains plasmids at low copy number; rop
   6169..6363    -  rep_origin     pVS1 oriV: origin of replication for the Pseudomonas plasmid pVS1 (Heeb et al., 2000)
   6429..7502    -  CDS            pVS1 RepA: replication protein from the Pseudomonas plasmid pVS1 (Heeb et al., 2000)
   7931..8560    -  CDS            pVS1 StaA: stability protein from the Pseudomonas plasmid pVS1 (Heeb et al., 2000)
   9120..9521    -  CDS            Y4CG_SINFN (fragment): Protein inferred from homology: Swiss-Prot protein existence level 3. From Sinorhizobium fredii (strain NBRC 101917 / NGR234).
   9861..9885    -  misc_feature   RB T-DNA repeat: right border repeat from nopaline C58 T-DNA
   9951..10105   -  CDS            lacZα (fragment): LacZα fragment of β-galactosidase; lacZ fragment
  10108..10128   -  misc_feature   MCS (fragment): pUC18/19 multiple cloning site
  10129..10836   -  terminator     OCS terminator: octopine synthase terminator
  10869..10910   -  rep_origin     ori (fragment): high-copy-number ColE1/pMB1/pBR322/pUC origin of replication
  11015..11033   +  promoter       T7 promoter: promoter for bacteriophage T7 RNA polymerase
  11102..11390   +  promoter       CaMV 35S promoter (fragment): strong constitutive promoter from cauliflower mosaic virus
  11444..320     +  promoter       CaMV 35S promoter (across the origin): strong constitutive promoter from cauliflower mosaic virus
