[The description below was written by a language model from this plasmid's Addgene catalogue record and pLannotate feature annotations shown in this document.]
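Description:
pFGC5941-PacI-ath-STTM168 is a plant expression binary vector of about 11.5 kb, built on the pFGC5941-PacI backbone, for Agrobacterium-mediated delivery of a short tandem target mimic (STTM) against miRNA168 in Arabidopsis thaliana. The backbone carries a high-copy ColE1/pUC-type origin with the pBR322 bom region for propagation in E. coli. It also carries the pVS1 oriV, RepA and StaA functions, which support replication and stable maintenance in Agrobacterium. A kanamycin resistance gene (aphA-3) lies outside the T-DNA. Nopaline-type left and right border repeats define the transferred region. Within the borders, a bar (phosphinothricin acetyltransferase) gene driven by the mannopine synthase promoter and terminator provides Basta selection of transformed plants.

The roughly 2.8 kb insert was cloned as a PacI fragment, with both sites retained. According to the depositor it contains a doubled CaMV 35S promoter, the STTM sequence, a 35S terminator and a chloramphenicol resistance gene. The feature table agrees with this: tandem 35S promoter elements are followed by the CaMV poly(A) signal, and a nearby chloramphenicol acetyltransferase cassette allows dual chloramphenicol and kanamycin selection of clones that carry the insert. The STTM itself is too short and specialised to be annotated automatically, but it would sit between the promoter and the polyadenylation signal. An STTM transcript presents two non-cleavable miRNA binding sites joined by a spacer, which sequesters the target miRNA and triggers its degradation, giving a loss-of-function tool for miR168. The depositor notes that the STTM sequence differs from the reference in ways not expected to affect function. An OCS terminator and flanking T7 and SP6 promoters and ori fragments also appear in the annotation and are probably leftovers from earlier cloning steps.
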