Addgene plasmid #84093: pFGC5941-PacI-ath-STTM168
Purpose: target miRNA168 for destruction in Arabidopsis thaliana
Depositing lab: Guiliang Tang. Depositing organization: Michigan Technological University. Publication: Construction of short tandem target mimic (STTM) to block the functions of plant and animal microRNAs. Tang G, Yan J, Gu Y, Qiao M, Fan R, Mao Y, Tang X. Methods. 2012 Oct;58(2):118-25. doi: 10.1016/j.ymeth.2012.10.006. Epub 2012 Oct 23. PubMed 23098881.
Backbone
  Vector backbone: pFGC5941-PacI
  Backbone manufacturer: Guiliang Tang (Addgene plasmid # 44182)
  Backbone size w/o insert (bp): 8608
  Vector type: Plant Expression
  Selectable markers: Basta
Growth in bacteria
  Bacterial resistance: Chloramphenicol and Kanamycin, 25 & 50 μg/mL
  Growth temperature: 37°C
  Growth strain: DH5alpha
  Copy number: High Copy
Gene/Insert
  Gene/Insert name: STTM168
  Species: A. thaliana (mustard weed)
  Insert size (bp): 2846
  Promoter: 2x35S
  Cloning method: Restriction Enzyme; 5′ cloning site PacI (not destroyed); 3′ cloning site PacI (not destroyed)
  Sequencing primers: 5′ CACTATCCTTCGCAAGACCCTTCC; 3′ CAACACATGAGCGAAACCCTATAA
Terms and licenses: Academic/Nonprofit Terms; Industry Terms: Not Available to Industry
Depositor comments: The insert within this plasmid contains a 2x35S promoter, STTM, T35S and CmR. The STTM sequence in the plasmid contains discrepancies compared to the reference sequence. According to the depositing lab, these mutations should not affect plasmid function.
How to cite: pFGC5941-PacI-ath-STTM168 was a gift from Guiliang Tang (Addgene plasmid # 84093 ; http://n2t.net/addgene:84093 ; RRID:Addgene_84093)
