>Addgene plasmid #84093 | pFGC5941-PacI-ath-STTM168 | depositor partial sequence | sequence record 160649 | STTM
TTCCCGATCTGCTACACCAAGCGAGTTGTTGTTGTTATGGTCTAATTTAAATATGGTCTAAAGAAGAAGA
ATTTCCCGATCTGCTACACCAAGCGA
